>Addgene plasmid #120551 | EF1a-Cas9-2XNES-2ERT2 | addgene full sequence | sequence record 236365 | Addgene NGS Result
ATAGCCCGGGCTCGACCATATGATAAGCTTTGCAAAGATGGATAAAGTTTTAAACAGAGAGGAATCTTTG
CAGCTAATGGACCTTCTAGGTCTTGAAAGGAGTGGGAATTGGCTCCGGTGCCCGTCAGTGGGCAGAGCGC
ACATCGCCCACAGTCCCCGAGAAGTTGGGGGGAGGGGTCGGCAATTGAACCGGTGCCTAGAGAAGGTGGC
GCGGGGTAAACTGGGAAAGTGATGTCGTGTACTGGCTCCGCCTTTTTCCCGAGGGTGGGGGAGAACCGTA
TATAAGTGCAGTAGTCGCCGTGAACGTTCTTTTTCGCAACGGGTTTGCCGCCAGAACACAGGTAAGTGCC
GTGTGTGGTTCCCGCGGGCCTGGCCTCTTTACGGGTTATGGCCCTTGCGTGCCTTGAATTACTTCCACCT
GGCTGCAGTACGTGATTCTTGATCCCGAGCTTCGGGTTGGAAGTGGGTGGGAGAGTTCGAGGCCTTGCGC
TTAAGGAGCCCCTTCGCCTCGTGCTTGAGTTGAGGCCTGGCCTGGGCGCTGGGGCCGCCGCGTGCGAATC
TGGTGGCACCTTCGCGCCTGTCTCGCTGCTTTCGATAAGTCTCTAGCCATTTAAAATTTTTGATGACCTG
CTGCGACGCTTTTTTTCTGGCAAGATAGTCTTGTAAATGCGGGCCAAGATCTGCACACTGGTATTTCGGT
TTTTGGGGCCGCGGGCGGCGACGGGGCCCGTGCGTCCCAGCGCACATGTTCGGCGAGGCGGGGCCTGCGA
GCGCGGCCACCGAGAATCGGACGGGGGTAGTCTCAAGCTGGCCGGCCTGCTCTGGTGCCTGGCCTCGCGC
CGCCGTGTATCGCCCCGCCCTGGGCGGCAAGGCTGGCCCGGTCGGCACCAGTTGCGTGAGCGGAAAGATG
GCCGCTTCCCGGCCCTGCTGCAGGGAGCTCAAAATGGAGGACGCGGCGCTCGGGAGAGCGGGCGGGTGAG
TCACCCACACAAAGGAAAAGGGCCTTTCCGTCCTCAGCCGTCGCTTCATGTGACTCCACGGAGTACCGGG
CGCCGTCCAGGCACCTCGATTAGTTCTCGAGCTTTTGGAGTACGTCGTCTTTAGGTTGGGGGGAGGGGTT
TTATGCGATGGAGTTTCCCCACACTGAGTGGGTGGAGACTGAAGTTAGGCCAGCTTGGCACTTGATGTAA
TTCTCCTTTCTAGAGCCACCATGGGTGGCGCGCCTGACAAGAAGTACAGCATCGGCCTGGACATCGGCAC
CAACTCTGTGGGCTGGGCCGTGATCACCGACGAGTACAAGGTGCCCAGCAAGAAATTCAAGGTGCTGGGC
AACACCGACCGGCACAGCATCAAGAAGAACCTGATCGGAGCCCTGCTGTTCGACAGCGGCGAAACAGCCG
AGGCCACCCGGCTGAAGAGAACCGCCAGAAGAAGATACACCAGACGGAAGAACCGGATCTGCTATCTGCA
AGAGATCTTCAGCAACGAGATGACCAAGGTGGACGACAGCTTCTTCCACAGACTGGAAGAGTCCTTCCTG
GTGGAAGAGGATAAGAAGCACGAGCGGCACCCCATCTTCGGCAACATCGTGGACGAGGTGGCCTACCACG
AGAAGTACCCCACCATCTACCACCTGAGAAAGAAACTGGTGGACAGCACCGACAAGGCCGACCTGCGGCT
GATCTATCTGGCCCTGGCCCACATGATCAAGTTCCGGGGCCACTTCCTGATCGAGGGCGACCTGAACCCC
GACAACAGCGACGTGGACAAGCTGTTCATCCAGCTGGTGCAGACCTACAACCAGCTGTTCGAGGAAAACC
CCATCAACGCCAGCGGCGTGGACGCCAAGGCCATCCTGTCTGCCAGACTGAGCAAGAGCAGACGGCTGGA
AAATCTGATCGCCCAGCTGCCCGGCGAGAAGAAGAATGGCCTGTTCGGAAACCTGATTGCCCTGAGCCTG
GGCCTGACCCCCAACTTCAAGAGCAACTTCGACCTGGCCGAGGATGCCAAACTGCAGCTGAGCAAGGACA
CCTACGACGACGACCTGGACAACCTGCTGGCCCAGATCGGCGACCAGTACGCCGACCTGTTTCTGGCCGC
CAAGAACCTGTCCGACGCCATCCTGCTGAGCGACATCCTGAGAGTGAACACCGAGATCACCAAGGCCCCC
CTGAGCGCCTCTATGATCAAGAGATACGACGAGCACCACCAGGACCTGACCCTGCTGAAAGCTCTCGTGC
GGCAGCAGCTGCCTGAGAAGTACAAAGAGATTTTCTTCGACCAGAGCAAGAACGGCTACGCCGGCTACAT
TGACGGCGGAGCCAGCCAGGAAGAGTTCTACAAGTTCATCAAGCCCATCCTGGAAAAGATGGACGGCACC
GAGGAACTGCTCGTGAAGCTGAACAGAGAGGACCTGCTGCGGAAGCAGCGGACCTTCGACAACGGCAGCA
TCCCCCACCAGATCCACCTGGGAGAGCTGCACGCCATTCTGCGGCGGCAGGAAGATTTTTACCCATTCCT
GAAGGACAACCGGGAAAAGATCGAGAAGATCCTGACCTTCCGCATCCCCTACTACGTGGGCCCTCTGGCC
AGGGGAAACAGCAGATTCGCCTGGATGACCAGAAAGAGCGAGGAAACCATCACCCCCTGGAACTTCGAGG
AAGTGGTGGACAAGGGCGCTTCCGCCCAGAGCTTCATCGAGCGGATGACCAACTTCGATAAGAACCTGCC
CAACGAGAAGGTGCTGCCCAAGCACAGCCTGCTGTACGAGTACTTCACCGTGTATAACGAGCTGACCAAA
GTGAAATACGTGACCGAGGGAATGAGAAAGCCCGCCTTCCTGAGCGGCGAGCAGAAAAAGGCCATCGTGG
ACCTGCTGTTCAAGACCAACCGGAAAGTGACCGTGAAGCAGCTGAAAGAGGACTACTTCAAGAAAATCGA
GTGCTTCGACTCCGTGGAAATCTCCGGCGTGGAAGATCGGTTCAACGCCTCCCTGGGCACATACCACGAT
CTGCTGAAAATTATCAAGGACAAGGACTTCCTGGACAATGAGGAAAACGAGGACATTCTGGAAGATATCG
TGCTGACCCTGACACTGTTTGAGGACAGAGAGATGATCGAGGAACGGCTGAAAACCTATGCCCACCTGTT
CGACGACAAAGTGATGAAGCAGCTGAAGCGGCGGAGATACACCGGCTGGGGCAGGCTGAGCCGGAAGCTG
ATCAACGGCATCCGGGACAAGCAGTCCGGCAAGACAATCCTGGATTTCCTGAAGTCCGACGGCTTCGCCA
ACAGAAACTTCATGCAGCTGATCCACGACGACAGCCTGACCTTTAAAGAGGACATCCAGAAAGCCCAGGT
GTCCGGCCAGGGCGATAGCCTGCACGAGCACATTGCCAATCTGGCCGGCAGCCCCGCCATTAAGAAGGGC
ATCCTGCAGACAGTGAAGGTGGTGGACGAGCTCGTGAAAGTGATGGGCCGGCACAAGCCCGAGAACATCG
TGATCGAAATGGCCAGAGAGAACCAGACCACCCAGAAGGGACAGAAGAACAGCCGCGAGAGAATGAAGCG
GATCGAAGAGGGCATCAAAGAGCTGGGCAGCCAGATCCTGAAAGAACACCCCGTGGAAAACACCCAGCTG
CAGAACGAGAAGCTGTACCTGTACTACCTGCAGAATGGGCGGGATATGTACGTGGACCAGGAACTGGACA
TCAACCGGCTGTCCGACTACGATGTGGACCATATCGTGCCTCAGAGCTTTCTGAAGGACGACTCCATCGA
CAACAAGGTGCTGACCAGAAGCGACAAGAACCGGGGCAAGAGCGACAACGTGCCCTCCGAAGAGGTCGTG
AAGAAGATGAAGAACTACTGGCGGCAGCTGCTGAACGCCAAGCTGATTACCCAGAGAAAGTTCGACAATC
TGACCAAGGCCGAGAGAGGCGGCCTGAGCGAACTGGATAAGGCCGGCTTCATCAAGAGACAGCTGGTGGA
AACCCGGCAGATCACAAAGCACGTGGCACAGATCCTGGACTCCCGGATGAACACTAAGTACGACGAGAAT
GACAAGCTGATCCGGGAAGTGAAAGTGATCACCCTGAAGTCCAAGCTGGTGTCCGATTTCCGGAAGGATT
TCCAGTTTTACAAAGTGCGCGAGATCAACAACTACCACCACGCCCACGACGCCTACCTGAACGCCGTCGT
GGGAACCGCCCTGATCAAAAAGTACCCTAAGCTGGAAAGCGAGTTCGTGTACGGCGACTACAAGGTGTAC
GACGTGCGGAAGATGATCGCCAAGAGCGAGCAGGAAATCGGCAAGGCTACCGCCAAGTACTTCTTCTACA
GCAACATCATGAACTTTTTCAAGACCGAGATTACCCTGGCCAACGGCGAGATCCGGAAGCGGCCTCTGAT
CGAGACAAACGGCGAAACCGGGGAGATCGTGTGGGATAAGGGCCGGGATTTTGCCACCGTGCGGAAAGTG
CTGAGCATGCCCCAAGTGAATATCGTGAAAAAGACCGAGGTGCAGACAGGCGGCTTCAGCAAAGAGTCTA
TCCTGCCCAAGAGGAACAGCGATAAGCTGATCGCCAGAAAGAAGGACTGGGACCCTAAGAAGTACGGCGG
CTTCGACAGCCCCACCGTGGCCTATTCTGTGCTGGTGGTGGCCAAAGTGGAAAAGGGCAAGTCCAAGAAA
CTGAAGAGTGTGAAAGAGCTGCTGGGGATCACCATCATGGAAAGAAGCAGCTTCGAGAAGAATCCCATCG
ACTTTCTGGAAGCCAAGGGCTACAAAGAAGTGAAAAAGGACCTGATCATCAAGCTGCCTAAGTACTCCCT
GTTCGAGCTGGAAAACGGCCGGAAGAGAATGCTGGCCTCTGCCGGCGAACTGCAGAAGGGAAACGAACTG
GCCCTGCCCTCCAAATATGTGAACTTCCTGTACCTGGCCAGCCACTATGAGAAGCTGAAGGGCTCCCCCG
AGGATAATGAGCAGAAACAGCTGTTTGTGGAACAGCACAAGCACTACCTGGACGAGATCATCGAGCAGAT
CAGCGAGTTCTCCAAGAGAGTGATCCTGGCCGACGCTAATCTGGACAAAGTGCTGTCCGCCTACAACAAG
CACCGGGATAAGCCCATCAGAGAGCAGGCCGAGAATATCATCCACCTGTTTACCCTGACCAATCTGGGAG
CCCCTGCCGCCTTCAAGTACTTTGACACCACCATCGACCGGAAGAGGTACACCAGCACCAAAGAGGTGCT
GGACGCCACCCTGATCCACCAGAGCATCACCGGCCTGTACGAGACACGGATCGACCTGTCTCAGCTGGGA
GGCGACGGAGGTAGTGGAGGTACTAGTTTAGCCTTGAAATTAGCAGGTCTTGATATCGCTAGCGGTACCT
TAGCCTTGAAATTAGCAGGTCTTGATATCACGCGTGCTAGCCGCCTGCTGGAAGATGGCGATCTCGAGCC
ATCTGCTGGAGACATGAGAGCTGCCAACCTTTGGCCAAGCCCGCTCATGATCAAACGCTCTAAGAAGAAC
AGCCTGGCCTTGTCCCTGACGGCCGACCAGATGGTCAGTGCCTTGTTGGATGCTGAGCCCCCCATACTCT
ATTCCGAGTATGATCCTACCAGACCCTTCAGTGAAGCTTCGATGATGGGCTTACTGACCAACCTGGCAGA
CAGGGAGCTGGTTCACATGATCAACTGGGCGAAGAGGGTGCCAGGCTTTGTGGATTTGACCCTCCATGAT
CAGGTCCACCTTCTAGAATGTGCCTGGCTAGAGATCCTGATGATTGGTCTCGTCTGGCGCTCCATGGAGC
ACCCAGTGAAGCTACTGTTTGCTCCTAACTTGCTCTTGGACAGGAACCAGGGAAAATGTGTAGAGGGCAT
GGTGGAGATCTTCGACATGCTGCTGGCTACATCATCTCGGTTCCGCATGATGAATCTGCAGGGAGAGGAG
TTTGTGTGCCTCAAATCTATTATTTTGCTTAATTCTGGAGTGTACACATTTCTGTCCAGCACCCTGAAGT
CTCTGGAAGAGAAGGACCATATCCACCGAGTCCTGGACAAGATCACAGACACTTTGATCCACCTGATGGC
CAAGGCAGGCCTGACCCTGCAGCAGCAGCACCAGCGGCTGGCCCAGCTCCTCCTCATCCTCTCCCACATC
AGGCACATGAGTAACAAAGGCATGGAGCATCTGTACAGCATGAAGTGCAAGAACGTGGTGCCCCTCTATG
ACCTGCTGCTGGAGGCGGCGGACGCCCACCGCCTACATGCGCCCACTAGCCGTGGAGGGGCATCCGTGGA
GGAGACGGACCAAAGCCACTTGGCCACTGCGGGCTCTACTTCATCGCATTCCTTGCAAAAGTATTACATC
ACGGGGGAGGCAGAGGGTTTCCCTGCCACAGCTGGATCCCGCACTAGTCGCCTGCTGGAAGATGGCGATC
TCGAGCCATCTGCTGGAGACATGAGAGCTGCCAACCTTTGGCCAAGCCCGCTCATGATCAAACGCTCTAA
GAAGAACAGCCTGGCCTTGTCCCTGACGGCCGACCAGATGGTCAGTGCCTTGTTGGATGCTGAGCCCCCC
ATACTCTATTCCGAGTATGATCCTACCAGACCCTTCAGTGAAGCTTCGATGATGGGCTTACTGACCAACC
TGGCAGACAGGGAGCTGGTTCACATGATCAACTGGGCGAAGAGGGTGCCAGGCTTTGTGGATTTGACCCT
CCATGATCAGGTCCACCTTCTAGAATGTGCCTGGCTAGAGATCCTGATGATTGGTCTCGTCTGGCGCTCC
ATGGAGCACCCAGTGAAGCTACTGTTTGCTCCTAACTTGCTCTTGGACAGGAACCAGGGAAAATGTGTAG
AGGGCATGGTGGAGATCTTCGACATGCTGCTGGCTACATCATCTCGGTTCCGCATGATGAATCTGCAGGG
AGAGGAGTTTGTGTGCCTCAAATCTATTATTTTGCTTAATTCTGGAGTGTACACATTTCTGTCCAGCACC
CTGAAGTCTCTGGAAGAGAAGGACCATATCCACCGAGTCCTGGACAAGATCACAGACACTTTGATCCACC
TGATGGCCAAGGCAGGCCTGACCCTGCAGCAGCAGCACCAGCGGCTGGCCCAGCTCCTCCTCATCCTCTC
CCACATCAGGCACATGAGTAACAAAGGCATGGAGCATCTGTACAGCATGAAGTGCAAGAACGTGGTGCCC
CTCTATGACCTGCTGCTGGAGGCGGCGGACGCCCACCGCCTACATGCGCCCACTAGCCGTGGAGGGGCAT
CCGTGGAGGAGACGGACCAAAGCCACTTGGCCACTGCGGGCTCTACTTCATCGCATTCCTTGCAAAAGTA
TTACATCACGGGGGAGGCAGAGGGTTTCCCTGCCACAGCTTGATTCGAAGTCGACTTGTTTATTGCAGCT
TATAATGGTTACAAATAAAGCAATAGCATCACAAATTTCACAAATAAAGCATTTTTTTCACTGCATTCTA
GTTGTGGTTTGTCCAAACTCATCAATGTATCTTATGTCGACCCTGTGGAATGTGTGTCAGTTAGGGTGTG
GAAAGTCCCCAGGCTCCCCAGCAGGCAGAAGTATGCAAAGCATGCATCTCAATTAGTCAGCAACCAGGTG
TGGAAAGTCCCCAGGCTCCCCAGCAGGCAGAAGTATGCAAAGCATGCATCTCAATTAGTCAGCAACCATA
GTCCCGCCCCTAACTCCGCCCATCCCGCCCCTAACTCCGCCCAGTTCCGCCCATTCTCCGCCCCATGGCT
GACTAATTTTTTTTATTTATGCAGAGGCCGAGGCCGCCTCGGCCTCTGAGCTATTCCAGAAGTAGTGAGG
AGGCTTTTTTGGAGGCCTAGGCTTTTGCAAAAAGCTTACCATGGCCAAGTTGACCAGTGCCGTTCCGGTG
CTCACCGCGCGCGACGTCGCCGGAGCGGTCGAGTTCTGGACCGACCGGCTCGGGTTCTCCCGGGACTTCG
TGGAGGACGACTTCGCCGGTGTGGTCCGGGACGACGTGACCCTGTTCATCAGCGCGGTCCAGGACCAGGT
GGTGCCGGACAACACCCTGGCCTGGGTGTGGGTGCGCGGCCTGGACGAGCTGTACGCCGAGTGGTCGGAG
GTCGTGTCCACGAACTTCCGGGACGCCTCCGGGCCGGCCATGACCGAGATCGGCGAGCAGCCGTGGGGGC
GGGAGTTCGCCCTGCGCGACCCGGCCGGCAACTGCGTGCACTTCGTGGCCGAGGAGCAGGACTGACCGAT
CGATAAAATAAAAGATTTTATTTAGTCTCCAGAAAAAGGGGGGAATGAAAGACCCCACCTGTAGGTTTGG
CAAGCTCGACAATCAACCTCTGGATTACAAAATTTGTGAAAGATTGACTGGTATTCTTAACTATGTTGCT
CCTTTTACGCTATGTGGATACGCTGCTTTAATGCCTTTGTATCATGCTATTGCTTCCCGTATGGCTTTCA
TTTTCTCCTCCTTGTATAAATCCTGGTTGCTGTCTCTTTATGAGGAGTTGTGGCCCGTTGTCAGGCAACG
TGGCGTGGTGTGCACTGTGTTTGCTGACGCAACCCCCACTGGTTGGGGCATTGCCACCACCTGTCAGCTC
CTTTCCGGGACTTTCGCTTTCCCCCTCCCTATTGCCACGGCGGAACTCATCGCCGCCTGCCTTGCCCGCT
GCTGGACAGGGGCTCGGCTGTTGGGCACTGACAATTCCGTGGTGTTGTCGGGGAAGCTGACGTCCTTTCC
ATGGCTGCTCGCCTGTGTTGCCACCTGGATTCTGCGCGGGACGTCCTTCTGCTACGTCCCTTCGGCCCTC
AATCCAGCGGACCTTCCTTCCCGCGGCCTGCTGCCGGCTCTGCGGCCTCTTCCGCGTCTTCGCCTTCGCC
CTCAGACGAGTCGGATCTCCCTTTGGGCCGCCTCCCCGCCTGGAATTCGAGCTCAGTACCTTTAAGACCA
ATGACTTACAAGGCAGCTGTAGATCTTAGCCACTTTTTAAAAGAAAAGGGGGGACTGGAAGGGCTAATTC
ACTCCCAACGAAGACAAGATCTGCTTTTTGCTTGTACTGGGTCTCTCTGGTTAGACCAGATCTGAGCCTG
GGAGCTCTCTGGCTAACTAGGGAACCCACTGCTTAAGCCTCAATAAAGCTTGCCTTGAGTGCTTCAAGTA
GTGTGTGCCCGTCTGTTGTGTGACTCTGGTAACTAGAGATCCCTCAGACCCTTTTAGTCAGTGTGGAAAA
TCTCTAGCAGTAGTAGTTCATGTCATCTTATTATTCAGTATTTATAACTTGCAAAGAAATGAATATCAGA
GAGTGAGAGGAACTTGTTTATTGCAGCTTATAATGGTTACAAATAAAGCAATAGCATCACAAATTTCACA
AATAAAGCATTTTTTTCACTGCATTCTAGTTGTGGTTTGTCCAAACTCATCAATGTATCTTATCATGTCT
GGCTCTAGCTATCCCGCCCCTAACTCCGCCCAGTTCCGCCCATTCTCCGCCCCATGGCTGACTAATTTTT
TTTATTTATGCAGAGGCCGAGGCCGCCTCGGCCTCTGAGCTATTCCAGAAGTAGTGAGGAGGCTTTTTTG
GAGGCCTAGGGACGTACCCAATTCGCCCTATAGTGAGTCGTATTACGCGCGCTCACTGGCCGTCGTTTTA
CAACGTCGTGACTGGGAAAACCCTGGCGTTACCCAACTTAATCGCCTTGCAGCACATCCCCCTTTCGCCA
GCTGGCGTAATAGCGAAGAGGCCCGCACCGATCGCCCTTCCCAACAGTTGCGCAGCCTGAATGGCGAATG
GG
[124 nt withheld, positions 9803-9926]
C
[91 nt withheld, positions 9928-10018]
A
[49 nt withheld, positions 10020-10068]
CCTTTGACGTTGGAGTCCACGTTCTTT
[37 nt withheld, positions 10096-10132]
ACCCTATCTCGGTCTATTCTTTTGATTTATAAGGGATTTTGCCGATTTCGGCCTATTGGTTAAAAAATGA
GCTGATTTAACAAAAATTTAACGCGAATTTTAACAAAATATTAACGCTTACAATTTAGGTGGCACTTTTC
GGGGAAATGTGCGCGGAACCCCTATTTGTTTATTTTTCTAAATACATTCAAATATGTATCCGCTCATGAG
ACAATAACCCTGATAAATGCTTCAATAATATTGAAAAAGGAAGAGTATGAGTATTCAACATTTCCGTGTC
GCCCTTATTCCCTTTTTTGCGGCATTTTGCCTTCCTGTTTTTGCTCACCCAGAAACGCTGGTGAAAGTAA
AAGATGCTGAAGATCAGTTGGGTGCACGAGTGGGTTACATCGAACTGGATCTCAACAGCGGTAAGATCCT
TGAGAGTTTTCGCCCCGAAGAACGTTTTCCAATGATGAGCACTTTTAAAGTTCTGCTATGTGGCGCGGTA
TTATCCCGTATTGACGCCGGGCAAGAGCAACTCGGTCGCCGCATACACTATTCTCAGAATGACTTGGTTG
AGTACTCACCAGTCACAGAAAAGCATCTTACGGATGGCATGACAGTAAGAGAATTATGCAGTGCTGCCAT
AACCATGAGTGATAACACTGCGGCCAACTTACTTCTGACAACGATCGGAGGACCGAAGGAGCTAACCGCT
TTTTTGCACAACATGGGGGATCATGTAACTCGCCTTGATCGTTGGGAACCGGAGCTGAATGAAGCCATAC
CAAACGACGAGCGTGACACCACGATGCCTGTAGCAATGGCAACAACGTTGCGCAAACTATTAACTGGCGA
ACTACTTACTCTAGCTTCCCGGCAACAATTAATAGACTGGATGGAGGCGGATAAAGTTGCAGGACCACTT
CTGCGCTCGGCCCTTCCGGCTGGCTGGTTTATTGCTGATAAATCTGGAGCCGGTGAGCGTGGGTCTCGCG
GTATCATTGCAGCACTGGGGCCAGATGGTAAGCCCTCCCGTATCGTAGTTATCTACACGACGGGGAGTCA
GGCAACTATGGATGAACGAAATAGACAGATCGCTGAGATAGGTGCCTCACTGATTAAGCATTGGTAACTG
TCAGACCAAGTTTACTCATATATACTTTAGATTGATTTAAAACTTCATTTTTAATTTAAAAGGATCTAGG
TGAAGATCCTTTTTGATAATCTCATGACCAAAATCCCTTAACGTGAGTTTTCGTTCCACTGAGCGTCAGA
CCCCGTAGAAAAGATCAAAGGATCTTCTTGAGATCCTTTTTTTCTGCGCGTAATCTGCTGCTTGCAAACA
AAAAAACCACCGCTACCAGCGGTGGTTTGTTTGCCGGATCAAGAGCTACCAACTCTTTTTCCGAAGGTAA
CTGGCTTCAGCAGAGCGCAGATACCAAATACTGTTCTTCTAGTGTAGCCGTAGTTAGGCCACCACTTCAA
GAACTCTGTAGCACCGCCTACATACCTCGCTCTGCTAATCCTGTTACCAGTGGCTGCTGCCAGTGGCGAT
AAGTCGTGTCTTACCGGGTTGGACTCAAGACGATAGTTACCGGATAAGGCGCAGCGGTCGGGCTGAACGG
GGGGTTCGTGCACACAGCCCAGCTTGGAGCGAACGACCTACACCAAACTGAGATACCTACAGCGTGAGCT
ATGAGAAAGCGCCACGCTTCCCGAAGGGAGAAAGGCGGACAGGTATCCGGTAAGCGGCAGGGTCGGAACA
GGAGAGCGCACGAGGGAGCTTCCAGGGGGAAACGCCTGGTATCTTTATAGTCCTGTCGGGTTTCGCCACC
TCTGACTTGAGCGTCGATTTTTGTGATGCTCGTCAGGGGGGCGGAGCCTATGGAAAAACGCCAGCAACGC
GGCCTTTTTACGGTTCCTGGCCTTTTGCTGGCCTTTTGCTCACATGTTCTTTCCTGCGTTATCCCCTGAT
TCTGTGGATAACCGTATTACCGCCTTTGAGTGAGCTGATACCGCTCGCCGCAGCCGAACGACCGAGCGCA
GCGAGTCAGTGAGCGAGGAAGCGGAAGAGCGCCCAATACGCAAACCGCCTCTCCCCGCGCGTTGGCCGAT
TCATTAATGCAGCTGGCACGACAGGTTTCCCGACTGGAAAGCGGGCAGTGAGCGCAACGCAATTAATGTG
AGTTAGCTCACTCATTAGGCACCCCAGGCTTTACACTTTATGCTTCCGGCTCGTATGTTGTGTGGAATTG
TGAGCGGATAACAATTTCACACAGGAAACAGCTATGACCATGATTACGCCAAGCGCGCAATTAACCCTCA
CTAAAGGGAACAAAAGCTGGAGCTGCAAGCTTAATGTAGTCTTATGCAATACTCTTGTAGTCTTGCAACA
TGGTAACGATGAGTTAGCAACATGCCTTACAAGGAGAGAAAAAGCACCGTGCATGCCGATTGGTGGAAGT
AAGGTGGTACGATCGTGCCTTATTAGGAAGGCAACAGACGGGTCTGACATGGATTGGACGAACCACTGAA
TTGCCGCATTGCAGAGATATTGTATTTAAGTGCCTAGCTCGATACATAAACGGGTCTCTCTGGTTAGACC
AGATCTGAGCCTGGGAGCTCTCTGGCTAACTAGGGAACCCACTGCTTAAGCCTCAATAAAGCTTGCCTTG
AGTGCTTCAAGTAGTGTGTGCCCGTCTGTTGTGTGACTCTGGTAACTAGAGATCCCTCAGACCCTTTTAG
TCAGTGTGGAAAATCTCTAGCAGTGGCGCCCGAACAGGGACTTGAAAGCGAAAGGGAAACCAGAGGAGCT
CTCTCGACGCAGGACTCGGCTTGCTGAAGCGCGCACGGCAAGAGGCGAGGGGCGGCGACTGGTGAGTACG
CCAAAAATTTTGACTAGCGGAGGCTAGAAGGAGAGAGATGGGTGCGAGAGCGTCAGTATTAAGCGGGGGA
GAATTAGATCGCGATGGGAAAAAATTCGGTTAAGGCCAGGGGGAAAGAAAAAATATAAATTAAAACATAT
AGTATGGGCAAGCAGGGAGCTAGAACGATTCGCAGTTAATCCTGGCCTGTTAGAAACATCAGAAGGCTGT
AGACAAATACTGGGACAGCTACAACCATCCCTTCAGACAGGATCAGAAGAACTTAGATCATTATATAATA
CAGTAGCAACCCTCTATTGTGTGCATCAAAGGATAGAGATAAAAGACACCAAGGAAGCTTTAGACAAGAT
AGAGGAAGAGCAAAACAAAAGTAAGACCACCGCACAGCAAGCGGCCGCTGATCTTCAGACCTGGAGGAGG
AGATATGAGGGACAATTGGAGAAGTGAATTATATAAATATAAAGTAGTAAAAATTGAACCATTAGGAGTA
GCACCCACCAAGGCAAAGAGAAGAGTGGTGCAGAGAGAAAAAAGAGCAGTGGGAATAGGAGCTTTGTTCC
TTGGGTTCTTGGGAGCAGCAGGAAGCACTATGGGCGCAGCGTCAATGACGCTGACGGTACAGGCCAGACA
ATTATTGTCTGGTATAGTGCAGCAGCAGAACAATTTGCTGAGGGCTATTGAGGCGCAACAGCATCTGTTG
CAACTCACAGTCTGGGGCATCAAGCAGCTCCAGGCAAGAATCCTGGCTGTGGAAAGATACCTAAAGGATC
AACAGCTCCTGGGGATTTGGGGTTGCTCTGGAAAACTCATTTGCACCACTGCTGTGCCTTGGAATGCTAG
TTGGAGTAATAAATCTCTGGAACAGATTTGGAATCACACGACCTGGATGGAGTGGGACAGAGAAATTAAC
AATTACACAAGCTTAATACACTCCTTAATTGAAGAATCGCAAAACCAGCAAGAAAAGAATGAACAAGAAT
TATTGGAATTAGATAAATGGGCAAGTTTGTGGAATTGGTTTAACATAACAAATTGGCTGTGGTATATAAA
ATTATTCATAATGATAGTAGGAGGCTTGGTAGGTTTAAGAATAGTTTTTGCTGTACTTTCTATAGTGAAT
AGAGTTAGGCAGGGATATTCACCATTATCGTTTCAGACCCACCTCCCAACCCCGAGGGGACCCGACAGGC
CCGAAGGAATAGAAGAAGAAGGTGGAGAGAGAGACAGAGACAGATCCATTCGATTAGTGAACGGATCTCG
ACGGTATCGGTTAACTTTTAAAAGAAAAGGGGGGATTGGGGGGTACAGTGCAGGGGAAAGAATAGTAGAC
ATAATAGCAACAGACATACAAACTAAAGAATTACAAAAACAAATTACAAAAATTCAAAATTTTATCGATC
ACGAGACTAGCCTCGA
Features (pLannotate 1.2.2; 33 found; start..end, strand, type, name):
     38..104     +  CDS            small t antigen (fragment): SV40 (simian virus 40) small t antigen
    111..1198    +  promoter       EF-1α promoter (fragment): strong constitutive promoter for human elongation factor EF-1α
   1226..2941    +  CDS            Cas9(N): N-terminal portion of Streptococcus pyogenes Cas9 (Zetsche et al., 2015)
   2828..5326    +  CDS            Cas9(C): C-terminal portion of Streptococcus pyogenes Cas9 (Zetsche et al., 2015)
   5465..6400    +  CDS            ERT2: mutated ligand-binding domain of the human estrogen receptor (Feil et al., 1997)
   6452..7387    +  CDS            ERT2: mutated ligand-binding domain of the human estrogen receptor (Feil et al., 1997)
   7404..7524    +  polyA_signal   SV40 poly(A) signal: SV40 polyadenylation signal
   7542..7871    +  promoter       SV40 promoter: SV40 enhancer and early promoter
   7881..8255    +  CDS            BleoR: antibiotic-binding protein; Sh ble from Streptoalloteichus hindustanus; confers resistance to bleomycin, phleomycin, and Zeocin™
   8304..8336    +  LTR            3' LTR (ΔU3) (fragment): self-inactivating 3' long terminal repeat (LTR) from Moloney murine leukemia virus
   8341..8929    +  misc_feature   WPRE: woodchuck hepatitis virus posttranscriptional regulatory element
   8946..9014    +  CDS            nef (fragment): NEF_HV1Z2 - Experimental evidence at protein level: Swiss-Prot protein existence level 1. Extracellular Nef protein targets CD4(+) T-lymphocytes for apoptosis by interacting with CXCR4 surface receptors. From Human immunodeficiency virus type 1 group M subtype D (isolate Z2/CDC-Z34) (HIV-1).
   9016..9249    +  LTR            3' LTR (ΔU3): self-inactivating 3' long terminal repeat (LTR) from HIV-1
   9321..9442    +  polyA_signal   SV40 poly(A) signal: SV40 polyadenylation signal
   9461..9596    +  rep_origin     SV40 ori: SV40 origin of replication
   9617..9635    -  promoter       T7 promoter: promoter for bacteriophage T7 RNA polymerase
   9643..9798    +  CDS            lacZα (fragment): LacZα fragment of β-galactosidase; lacZ fragment
   9803..10231   +  rep_origin     f1 ori (sequence partly withheld): f1 bacteriophage origin of replication; arrow indicates direction of (+) strand synthesis
  10284..10388   +  promoter       AmpR promoter: bla
  10389..11249   +  CDS            AmpR: β-lactamase; bla; confers resistance to ampicillin, carbenicillin, and related antibiotics
  11420..12008   +  rep_origin     ori: high-copy-number ColE1/pMB1/pBR322/pUC origin of replication
  12191..12283   +  CDS            lacI (fragment): lac repressor; lacI; The lac repressor binds to the lac operator to inhibit transcription in E. coli. This inhibition can be relieved by adding lactose or isopropyl-β-D-thiogalactopyranoside (IPTG).
  12296..12317   +  protein_bind   CAP binding site: CAP binding activates transcription in the presence of cAMP. E. coli catabolite activator protein
  12332..12362   +  promoter       lac promoter: promoter for the E. coli lac operon
  12366..12388   +  protein_bind   lac operator (fragment): The lac repressor binds to the lac operator to inhibit transcription in E. coli. This inhibition can be relieved by adding lactose or isopropyl-β-D-thiogalactopyranoside (IPTG). lac repressor encoded by lacI
  12431..12449   +  promoter       T3 promoter: promoter for bacteriophage T3 RNA polymerase
  12477..12703   +  promoter       RSV promoter: Rous sarcoma virus enhancer/promoter
  12704..12884   +  LTR            5' LTR (truncated): truncated 5' long terminal repeat (LTR) from HIV-1
  12931..13056   +  misc_feature   HIV-1 Ψ: packaging signal of human immunodeficiency virus type 1
  13040..13403   +  CDS            HIV-1 gag (fragment): gag protein from human immunodeficiency virus 1; gag
  13549..13782   +  misc_feature   RRE: The Rev response element (RRE) of HIV-1 allows for Rev-dependent mRNA export from the nucleus to the cytoplasm.
  14159..14259   +  CDS            Rev (fragment): human immunodeficiency virus 1 (HIV-1) Rev protein; rev; enhances nuclear export of unspliced and incompletely spliced viral mRNAs
  14278..14395   +  misc_feature   cPPT/CTS: central polypurine tract and central termination sequence of HIV-1
