[The description below was written by a language model from this plasmid's Addgene catalogue record and pLannotate feature annotations shown in this document.]
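Description:
EF1a-Cas9-2XNES-2ERT2 is a third-generation, self-inactivating HIV-1 lentiviral transfer plasmid (about 14.4 kb) built on a pRRL.sin-18-type backbone for expressing a drug-controllable Cas9 in mammalian cells. It is propagated in E. coli through a high-copy ColE1/pUC origin with ampicillin resistance, and also carries an f1 origin and an SV40 origin. The viral framework consists of an RSV promoter fused to a truncated 5' LTR, the Ψ packaging signal with a gag fragment, the RRE for Rev-dependent export of the genomic RNA, the cPPT/CTS, a WPRE, and a ΔU3 3' LTR that disables LTR promoter activity after integration. Several short annotations (small t antigen, nef, Rev, lacZα, lacI and a Moloney-type LTR fragment) appear to be backbone remnants rather than functional parts.

The payload is driven by the constitutive EF-1α promoter and encodes Streptococcus pyogenes Cas9, annotated as overlapping N- and C-terminal portions that together span one continuous coding region, followed by two tandem copies of ERT2, the mutated estrogen receptor ligand-binding domain. The two synthesized nuclear export signals named in the record are not annotated in the feature table; a short unannotated gap lies between Cas9 and the first ERT2, but their position is not stated. An SV40 poly(A) signal follows this cassette, and a separate SV40 promoter drives BleoR for Zeocin selection of mammalian cells. ERT2 fusions generally hold a protein in the cytoplasm until a tamoxifen-type ligand is supplied. Combined with export signals, this design is meant to keep Cas9 out of the nucleus and limit background editing, in line with the associated work on tightly drug-controlled genome editing. No guide RNA cassette is annotated, so a guide would have to be provided separately.
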