Addgene plasmid #120551: EF1a-Cas9-2XNES-2ERT2
Purpose: Express Cas9, 2xNES and 2 tandem ERT2 in mammalian cells
Depositing lab: Yu Wang. Depositing organization: Institute of Zoology, Chinese Academy of Sciences. Publication: HIT-Cas9: A CRISPR/Cas9 Genome-Editing Device under Tight and Effective Drug Control. Zhao C, Zhao Y, Zhang J, Lu J, Chen L, Zhang Y, Ying Y, Xu J, Wei S, Wang Y. Mol Ther Nucleic Acids. 2018 Dec 7;13:208-219. doi: 10.1016/j.omtn.2018.08.022. Epub 2018 Sep 1. PubMed 30312845.
Backbone
  Vector backbone: pRRL.sin-18.ppy.
  Vector type: Mammalian Expression, Lentiviral
  Selectable markers: Zeocin
Growth in bacteria
  Bacterial resistance: Ampicillin, 100 μg/mL
  Growth temperature: 37°C
  Growth strain: NEB Stable
  Copy number: High Copy
Gene/Insert
  Gene/Insert name: Cas9, NES and ERT2
  Species: Synthetic
  Promoter: EF1α
  Cloning method: Restriction Enzyme; 5′ cloning site Unknown (unknown if destroyed); 3′ cloning site Unknown (unknown if destroyed)
  Sequencing primers: 5′ n/a
Resource information
  A portion of this plasmid was derived from a plasmid made by: Cas9 was cloned from Addgene plasmid #42230; ERT2 was cloned from the pAd-CreER plasmid (a gift from T. C. He’s lab, Chicago University); NES sequences were synthesized.
Terms and licenses: Academic/Nonprofit Terms; Industry Terms: Not Available to Industry
How to cite: EF1a-Cas9-2XNES-2ERT2 was a gift from Yu Wang (Addgene plasmid # 120551 ; http://n2t.net/addgene:120551 ; RRID:Addgene_120551)
